Addgene plasmid #106320: pJL1 eforRed
Purpose: Expresses eforRed (an RFP derivative) in Ecoli off a T7 promoter
Depositing lab: James Collins. Depositing organization: Massachusetts Institute of Technology. Publication: BioBits Explorer: A modular synthetic biology education kit. Huang A, Nguyen PQ, Stark JC, Takahashi MK, Donghia N, Ferrante T, Dy AJ, Hsu KJ, Dubner RS, Pardee K, Jewett MC, Collins JJ. Sci Adv. 2018 Aug 1;4(8):eaat5105. doi: 10.1126/sciadv.aat5105. eCollection 2018 Aug. PubMed 30083608.
Backbone
  Vector backbone: pJL1
  Backbone manufacturer: Michael Jewett Lab
  Backbone size w/o insert (bp): 2724
  Total vector size (bp): 2874
  Vector type: Bacterial Expression
Growth in bacteria
  Bacterial resistance: Kanamycin, 50 μg/mL
  Growth temperature: 37°C
  Growth strain: DH5alpha
  Copy number: High Copy
Gene/Insert
  Gene/Insert name: eforRed
  Insert size (bp): 684
  Promoter: T7
  Cloning method: Gibson Cloning
  Sequencing primers: 5′ GAAATTAATACGACTCACTATAGGGAGACC; 3′ GCTCGAGGTTATCCGGATATAGTTC
Resource information
  A portion of this plasmid was derived from a plasmid made by: iGEM Part BBa_K592012
Terms and licenses: Academic/Nonprofit Terms; Industry Terms: Not Available to Industry
How to cite: pJL1 eforRed was a gift from James Collins (Addgene plasmid # 106320 ; http://n2t.net/addgene:106320 ; RRID:Addgene_106320)
