[The description below was written by a language model from this plasmid's Addgene catalogue record and pLannotate feature annotations shown in this document.]
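Description:
pJL1 eforRed is a small bacterial expression plasmid built on the pJL1 backbone, carrying the coding sequence for eforRed, a red chromoprotein/fluorescent protein. The catalogue describes it as an RFP derivative, and the annotation matches it to eforCP from the coral Echinopora forskaliana. The plasmid replicates at high copy number in E. coli from a ColE1/pUC-type origin. It is selected with kanamycin through an aph(3')-Ia aminoglycoside phosphotransferase gene, which lies on the opposite strand from the expression cassette.

The cassette is a compact T7 unit. A bacteriophage T7 promoter is followed by the efficient ribosome binding site from T7 gene 10, then the eforRed open reading frame of about 680 bp, and finally a T7 terminator. Transcription therefore depends on T7 RNA polymerase, supplied either by a suitable host strain or added to a reaction. A short fragment annotated as a T7 gene 10B-derived solubility tag sits between the end of the coding sequence and the terminator. It appears to be a partial match to T7-derived sequence in the backbone, and the record does not describe it as a functional fusion. The insert was introduced by Gibson assembly, and part of it derives from an iGEM registry part.

The stated sizes do not agree. The catalogue lists a total of 2,874 bp and a backbone of 2,724 bp, whereas the sequenced record behind the feature table is 2,447 nt. The plasmid was deposited with a publication describing a modular synthetic biology education kit, which suggests that it serves as a visible red colour reporter for teaching demonstrations.
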