Features (pLannotate 1.2.2; 7 found; start..end, strand, type, name):
      1..589     +  rep_origin     ori: high-copy-number ColE1/pMB1/pBR322/pUC origin of replication
    617..635     +  promoter       T7 promoter: promoter for bacteriophage T7 RNA polymerase
    667..689     +  RBS            RBS: efficient ribosome binding site from bacteriophage T7 gene 10 (Olins and Rangwala, 1989)
    697..1377    +  CDS            eforCP: eforCP is a basic (constitutively fluorescent) red fluorescent protein published in 2008, derived from Echinopora forskaliana.
   1389..1438    +  CDS            SET1 (fragment): solubility-enhancement tag derived from T7 phage gene 10B
   1446..1493    +  terminator     T7 terminator: transcription terminator for bacteriophage T7 RNA polymerase
   1511..2326    -  CDS            KanR: aminoglycoside phosphotransferase; aph(3')-Ia; confers resistance to kanamycin in bacteria or G418 (Geneticin®) in eukaryotes
>Addgene plasmid #106320 | pJL1 eforRed | addgene full sequence | sequence record 207893 | Addgene NGS Result
TTGAGATCCTTTTTTTCTGCGCGTAATCTGCTGCTTGCAAACAAAAAAACCACCGCTACCAGCGGTGGTT
TGTTTGCCGGATCAAGAGCTACCAACTCTTTTTCCGAAGGTAACTGGCTTCAGCAGAGCGCAGATACCAA
ATACTGTTCTTCTAGTGTAGCCGTAGTTAGGCCACCACTTCAAGAACTCTGTAGCACCGCCTACATACCT
CGCTCTGCTAATCCTGTTACCAGTGGCTGCTGCCAGTGGCGATAAGTCGTGTCTTACCGGGTTGGACTCA
AGACGATAGTTACCGGATAAGGCGCAGCGGTCGGGCTGAACGGGGGGTTCGTGCACACAGCCCAGCTTGG
AGCGAACGACCTACACCGAACTGAGATACCTACAGCGTGAGCTATGAGAAAGCGCCACGCTTCCCGAAGG
GAGAAAGGCGGACAGGTATCCGGTAAGCGGCAGGGTCGGAACAGGAGAGCGCACGAGGGAGCTTCCAGGG
GGAAACGCCTGGTATCTTTATAGTCCTGTCGGGTTTCGCCACCTCTGACTTGAGCGTCGATTTTTGTGAT
GCTCGTCAGGGGGGCGGAGCCTATGGAAAAACGCCAGCAACGCGATCCCGCGAAATTAATACGACTCACT
ATAGGGAGACCACAACGGTTTCCCTCTAGAAATAATTTTGTTTAACTTTAAGAAGGAGATATACATATGA
GCGTGATTAAACAGGTGATGAAAACCAAACTGCATCTGGAAGGCACCGTTAATGGTCATGATTTCACCAT
TGAAGGTAAAGGTGAAGGCAAACCGTATGAAGGTCTGCAGCATATGAAAATGACCGTTACCAAAGGTGCA
CCGCTGCCGTTTAGCGTTCATATTCTGACCCCGAGCCATATGTATGGTAGCAAACCGTTTAACAAATATC
CGGCAGATATCCCGGATTATCACAAACAGAGCTTTCCGGAAGGTATGAGCTGGGAACGTAGCATGATTTT
TGAAGATGGTGGTGTTTGTACCGCAAGCAATCATAGCAGCATTAATCTGCAAGAAAACTGCTTCATCTAC
GACGTGAAATTCCATGGTGTTAATCTGCCTCCGGATGGTCCGGTTATGCAGAAAACCATTGCAGGTTGGG
AACCGAGCGTTGAAACCCTGTATGTTCGTGATGGTATGCTGAAAAGCGATACCGCCATGGTTTTTAAACT
GAAAGGTGGTGGTCATCATCGTGTGGATTTCAAAACCACCTACAAAGCAAAAAAACCGGTTAAACTGCCG
GAATTCCATTTTGTTGAACATCGTCTGGAACTGACCAAACACGATAAAGATTTTACCACCTGGGATCAGC
AAGAAGCAGCAGAAGGTCATTTTAGTCCGCTGCCGAAAGCACTGCCGTAAGTCGACCGGCTGCTAACAAA
GCCCGAAAGGAAGCTGAGTTGGCTGCTGCCACCGCTGAGCAATAACTAGCATAACCCCTTGGGGCCTCTA
AACGGGTCTTGAGGGGTTTTTTGCTGAAAGCCAATTCTGATTAGAAAAACTCATCGAGCATCAAATGAAA
CTGCAATTTATTCATATCAGGATTATCAATACCATATTTTTGAAAAAGCCGTTTCTGTAATGAAGGAGAA
AACTCACCGAGGCAGTTCCATAGGATGGCAAGATCCTGGTATCGGTCTGCGATTCCGACTCGTCCAACAT
CAATACAACCTATTAATTTCCCCTCGTCAAAAATAAGGTTATCAAGTGAGAAATCACCATGAGTGACGAC
TGAATCCGGTGAGAATGGCAAAAGCTTATGCATTTCTTTCCAGACTTGTTCAACAGGCCAGCCATTACGC
TCGTCATCAAAATCACTCGCATCAACCAAACCGTTATTCATTCGTGATTGCGCCTGAGCGAGACGAAATA
CGCGATCGCTGTTAAAAGGACAATTACAAACAGGAATCGAATGCAACCGGCGCAGGAACACTGCCAGCGC
ATCAACAATATTTTCACCTGAATCAGGATATTCTTCTAATACCTGGAATGCTGTTTTCCCGGGGATCGCA
GTGGTGAGTAACCATGCATCATCAGGAGTACGGATAAAATGCTTGATGGTCGGAAGAGGCATAAATTCCG
TCAGCCAGTTTAGTCTGACCATCTCATCTGTAACATCATTGGCAACGCTACCTTTGCCATGTTTCAGAAA
CAACTCTGGCGCATCGGGCTTCCCATACAATCGATAGATTGTCGCACCTGATTGCCCGACATTATCGCGA
GCCCATTTATACCCATATAAATCAGCATCCATGTTGGAATTTAATCGCGGCTTCGAGCAAGACGTTTCCC
GTTGAATATGGCTCATAACACCCCTTGTATTACTGTTTATGTAAGCAGACAGTTTTATTGTTCATGATGA
TATATTTTTATCTTGTGCAATGTAACATCAGAGATTTTGAGACACAACGTGAGATCAAAGGATCTTC
